Addgene plasmid #132287: pDONR221_SLC30A9
Purpose: Gateway entry clone with codon-optimized ORF sequence for subcloning into custom expression vectors
Depositing lab: RESOLUTE Consortium & Giulio Superti-Furga. Depositing organization: CeMM Research Center for Molecular Medicine. Publication: The RESOLUTE consortium: unlocking SLC transporters for drug discovery. Superti-Furga G, Lackner D, Wiedmer T, Ingles-Prieto A, Barbosa B, Girardi E, Goldmann U, Gurtl B, Klavins K, Klimek C, Lindinger S, Lineiro-Retes E, Muller AC, Onstein S, Redinger G, Reil D, Sedlyarov V, Wolf G, Crawford M, Everley R, ... Steppan CM. Nat Rev Drug Discov. 2020 Jul;19(7):429-430. doi: 10.1038/d41573-020-00056-6. PubMed 32265506.
Backbone
  Vector backbone: pDONR221
  Backbone manufacturer: Thermo Fisher Scientific
  Backbone size w/o insert (bp): 2550
  Vector type: Mammalian Expression
Growth in bacteria
  Bacterial resistance: Kanamycin, 50 μg/mL
  Growth temperature: 37°C
  Growth strain: Stbl3
  Copy number: High Copy
Gene/Insert
  Gene/Insert name: SLC30A9 (alt name: HUEL, ZNT9, GAC63, C4orf1)
  Species: H. sapiens (human)
  Insert size (bp): 1704
  Entrez Gene: SLC30A9 (a.k.a. HUEL, ZNT9, GAC63, C4orf1)
  Cloning method: Gateway Cloning
  Sequencing primers: 5′ M13-fwd; 3′ M13-rev
Terms and licenses: Academic/Nonprofit Terms; Industry Terms
Depositor comments: For more information on the full Resolute plasmid collection, please see www.addgene.org/depositor-collections/re-solute/. Please provide your feedback on this plasmid to the RESOLUTE consortium by filling out their RESOLUTE repository feedback form: https://forms.office.com/Pages/ResponsePage.aspx?id=0e05yklzmkS7rjFGQL4N7z4feCLQvEJAmVcOCM_u885UN1JJRko0Ukg4TVQwNTZLOUxPQVJWT1NHUCQlQCN0PWcu
How to cite: pDONR221_SLC30A9 was a gift from RESOLUTE Consortium & Giulio Superti-Furga (Addgene plasmid # 132287 ; http://n2t.net/addgene:132287 ; RRID:Addgene_132287)
