[The description below was written by a language model from this plasmid's Addgene catalogue record and pLannotate feature annotations shown in this document.]
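Description:
pDONR221_SLC30A9 is a Gateway entry clone built on the pDONR221 backbone and carrying a codon-optimized open reading frame for human SLC30A9 (also known as ZNT9, HUEL, GAC63 or C4orf1). The sequenced plasmid is about 4.25 kb. It is maintained in E. coli through a high-copy ColE1/pUC-type origin and selected with kanamycin via an aminoglycoside phosphotransferase (KanR) gene. Although the catalogue lists the vector type as mammalian expression, the feature table shows no eukaryotic promoter, polyadenylation signal or tag. The plasmid itself is therefore a promoterless shuttle for the ORF rather than an expression construct.

The 1,704 bp SLC30A9 coding sequence sits between attL1 and attL2, the recombination sites used in the Gateway LR reaction. This allows directional, in-frame transfer of the ORF into any attR-containing destination vector, which then supplies the promoter, tags and host-specific elements. Upstream of attL1 lie the rrnB T1 and T2 transcription terminators, which insulate the insert from read-through transcription in bacteria. A T7 promoter lies just beyond attL2, oriented back toward the insert. The short lacI and lacZα fragments annotated near the terminators appear to be backbone remnants with no functional role. M13 forward and reverse primer sites flank the cassette for sequence verification.

SLC30A9 encodes a zinc transporter involved in intracellular zinc homeostasis, and it is also annotated as a nuclear receptor coactivator. The clone belongs to a consortium-generated collection of solute carrier ORFs, intended for subcloning into custom expression vectors for the study of SLC transporters.
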