Features (pLannotate 1.2.2; 10 found; start..end, strand, type, name):
    121..213     +  CDS            lacI (fragment): lac repressor; lacI; The lac repressor binds to the lac operator to inhibit transcription in E. coli. This inhibition can be relieved by adding lactose or isopropyl-β-D-thiogalactopyranoside (IPTG).
    268..295     -  terminator     rrnB T2 terminator: transcription terminator T2 from the E. coli rrnB gene
    427..470     +  terminator     rrnB T1 terminator: Escherichia coli rrnB; transcription terminator T1 from the E. coli rrnB gene
    517..553     -  CDS            lacZα (fragment): LacZα fragment of β-galactosidase; lacZ fragment
    569..668     +  protein_bind   attL1: mutant version of attL; recombination site for the Gateway® LR reaction LR Clonase™
    674..2377    +  CDS            SLC30A9: ZNT9_HUMAN - Also known as C4orf1, HUEL. Experimental evidence at protein level: Swiss-Prot protein existence level 1. Acts as a zinc transporter involved in intracellular zinc homeostasis (PubMed:28334855). Functions as a secondary coactivator for nuclear receptors by cooperating with p160 coactivators subtypes. Plays a role in transcriptional activation of Wnt-responsive genes (By similarity). From Homo sapiens (Human).
   2379..2478    -  protein_bind   attL2: mutant version of attL; recombination site for the Gateway® LR reaction LR Clonase™
   2496..2514    -  promoter       T7 promoter: promoter for bacteriophage T7 RNA polymerase
   2648..3457    +  CDS            KanR: aminoglycoside phosphotransferase; aph(3')-Ia; confers resistance to kanamycin in bacteria or G418 (Geneticin®) in eukaryotes
   3604..4192    +  rep_origin     ori: high-copy-number ColE1/pMB1/pBR322/pUC origin of replication
>Addgene plasmid #132287 | pDONR221_SLC30A9 | addgene full sequence | sequence record 263163 | Addgene NGS Result
CTTTCCTGCGTTATCCCCTGATTCTGTGGATAACCGTATTACCGCCTTTGAGTGAGCTGATACCGCTCGC
CGCAGCCGAACGACCGAGCGCAGCGAGTCAGTGAGCGAGGAAGCGGAAGAGCGCCCAATACGCAAACCGC
CTCTCCCCGCGCGTTGGCCGATTCATTAATGCAGCTGGCACGACAGGTTTCCCGACTGGAAAGCGGGCAG
TGAGCGCAACGCAATTAATACGCGTACCGCTAGCCAGGAAGAGTTTGTAGAAACGCAAAAAGGCCATCCG
TCAGGATGGCCTTCTGCTTAGTTTGATGCCTGGCAGTTTATGGCGGGCGTCCTGCCCGCCACCCTCCGGG
CCGTTGCTTCACAACGTTCAAATCCGCTCCCGGCGGATTTGTCCTACTCAGGAGAGCGTTCACCGACAAA
CAACAGATAAAACGAAAGGCCCAGTCTTCCGACTGAGCCTTTCGTTTTATTTGATGCCTGGCAGTTCCCT
ACTCTCGCGTTAACGCTAGCATGGATGTTTTCCCAGTCACGACGTTGTAAAACGACGGCCAGTCTTAAGC
TCGGGCCCCAAATAATGATTTTATTTTGACTGATAGTGACCTGTTCGTTGCAACACATTGATGAGCAATG
CTTTTTTATAATGCCAACTTTGTACAAAAAAGCAGGCTCCACCATGCTGCCAGGACTGGCAGCAGCAGCA
GCACACCGCTGCTCCTGGAGCTCCCTGTGCAGACTGAGGCTGAGGTGCAGGGCAGCAGCCTGTAACCCCT
CTGACCGGCAGGAGTGGCAGAATCTGGTGACATTCGGCAGCTTTTCCAACATGGTGCCTTGCTCCCACCC
ATACATCGGCACCCTGTCCCAGGTGAAGCTGTATTCTACAAATGTGCAGAAGGAGGGACAGGGATCCCAG
ACCCTGAGGGTGGAGAAGGTGCCATCTTTCGAGACCGCCGAGGGCATCGGCACAGAGCTGAAGGCCCCCC
TGAAGCAGGAGCCTCTGCAGGTGAGAGTGAAGGCCGTGCTGAAGAAGAGGGAGTACGGCAGCAAGTATAC
CCAGAACAATTTCATCACAGGCGTGCGCGCCATCAACGAGTTTTGTCTGAAGTCTAGCGACCTGGAGCAG
CTGCGGAAGATCCGGAGAAGGTCTCCCCACGAGGACACCGAGAGCTTCACAGTGTACCTGAGAAGCGATG
TGGAGGCCAAGTCCCTGGAAGTGTGGGGATCTCCTGAGGCCCTGGCAAGAGAGAAGAAGCTGAGGAAGGA
GGCCGAGATCGAGTACAGAGAGAGGCTGTTCAGGAATCAGAAGATCCTGAGAGAGTATAGGGATTTTCTG
GGCAACACCAAGCCACGCAGCCGGACAGCCTCCGTGTTCTTTAAGGGCCCCGGCAAGGTGGTCATGGTGG
CCATCTGCATCAACGGCCTGAATTGTTTCTTTAAGTTCCTGGCCTGGATCTATACCGGCTCTGCCAGCAT
GTTTTCCGAGGCCATCCACTCCCTGTCTGACACATGCAATCAGGGCCTGCTGGCCCTGGGCATCAGCAAG
TCCGTGCAGACCCCCGATCCTAGCCACCCTTACGGCTTCTCCAACATGCGGTATATCTCCTCTCTGATCA
GCGGCGTGGGCATCTTTATGATGGGAGCAGGACTGTCCTGGTACCACGGCGTGATGGGACTGCTGCACCC
ACAGCCCATCGAGTCTCTGCTGTGGGCCTATTGCATCCTGGCAGGATCTCTGGTGAGCGAGGGAGCCACC
CTGCTGGTGGCAGTGAACGAGCTGAGGCGGAATGCCAGAGCCAAGGGCATGAGCTTCTACAAGTATGTGA
TGGAGTCTAGGGACCCTAGCACCAATGTGATCCTGCTGGAGGATACAGCAGCCGTGCTGGGCGTGATCAT
CGCAGCAACATGTATGGGCCTGACCAGCATCACAGGCAACCCACTGTACGACTCCCTGGGATCTCTGGGA
GTGGGCACCCTGCTGGGAATGGTGTCTGCCTTTCTGATCTATACCAATACAGAGGCCCTGCTGGGCCGCA
GCATCCAGCCTGAGCAGGTGCAGCGGCTGACAGAGCTGCTGGAGAACGATCCAAGCGTGAGAGCCATCCA
CGACGTGAAGGCCACCGATCTGGGCCTGGGCAAGGTGAGGTTCAAGGCCGAGGTGGACTTTGATGGCCGC
GTGGTGACACGGTCCTACCTGGAGAAGCAGGACTTCGATCAGATGCTGCAGGAGATCCAGGAGGTGAAGA
CCCCCGAGGAGCTGGAGACCTTCATGCTGAAGCACGGCGAGAATATCATCGACACCCTGGGCGCCGAGGT
GGATAGACTGGAGAAGGAGCTGAAGAAGCGCAACCCTGAGGTGCGGCACGTGGATCTGGAGATCCTGGAC
CCAGCTTTCTTGTACAAAGTTGGCATTATAAGAAAGCATTGCTTATCAATTTGTTGCAACGAACAGGTCA
CTATCAGTCAAAATAAAATCATTATTTGCCATCCAGCTGATATCCCCTATAGTGAGTCGTATTACATGGT
CATAGCTGTTTCCTGGCAGCTCTGGCCCGTGTCTCAAAATCTCTGATGTTACATTGCACAAGATAAAAAT
ATATCATCATGAACAATAAAACTGTCTGCTTACATAAACAGTAATACAAGGGGTGTTATGAGCCATATTC
AACGGGAAACGTCGAGGCCGCGATTAAATTCCAACATGGATGCTGATTTATATGGGTATAAATGGGCTCG
CGATAATGTCGGGCAATCAGGTGCGACAATCTATCGCTTGTATGGGAAGCCCGATGCGCCAGAGTTGTTT
CTGAAACATGGCAAAGGTAGCGTTGCCAATGATGTTACAGATGAGATGGTCAGACTAAACTGGCTGACGG
AATTTATGCCTCTTCCGACCATCAAGCATTTTATCCGTACTCCTGATGATGCATGGTTACTCACCACTGC
GATCCCCGGAAAAACAGCATTCCAGGTATTAGAAGAATATCCTGATTCAGGTGAAAATATTGTTGATGCG
CTGGCAGTGTTCCTGCGCCGGTTGCATTCGATTCCTGTTTGTAATTGTCCTTTTAACAGCGATCGCGTAT
TTCGTCTCGCTCAGGCGCAATCACGAATGAATAACGGTTTGGTTGATGCGAGTGATTTTGATGACGAGCG
TAATGGCTGGCCTGTTGAACAAGTCTGGAAAGAAATGCATAAACTTTTGCCATTCTCACCGGATTCAGTC
GTCACTCATGGTGATTTCTCACTTGATAACCTTATTTTTGACGAGGGGAAATTAATAGGTTGTATTGATG
TTGGACGAGTCGGAATCGCAGACCGATACCAGGATCTTGCCATCCTATGGAACTGCCTCGGTGAGTTTTC
TCCTTCATTACAGAAACGGCTTTTTCAAAAATATGGTATTGATAATCCTGATATGAATAAATTGCAGTTT
CATTTGATGCTCGATGAGTTTTTCTAATCAGAATTGGTTAATTGGTTGTAACACTGGCAGAGCATTACGC
TGACTTGACGGGACGGCGCAAGCTCATGACCAAAATCCCTTAACGTGAGTTACGCGTCGTTCCACTGAGC
GTCAGACCCCGTAGAAAAGATCAAAGGATCTTCTTGAGATCCTTTTTTTCTGCGCGTAATCTGCTGCTTG
CAAACAAAAAAACCACCGCTACCAGCGGTGGTTTGTTTGCCGGATCAAGAGCTACCAACTCTTTTTCCGA
AGGTAACTGGCTTCAGCAGAGCGCAGATACCAAATACTGTTCTTCTAGTGTAGCCGTAGTTAGGCCACCA
CTTCAAGAACTCTGTAGCACCGCCTACATACCTCGCTCTGCTAATCCTGTTACCAGTGGCTGCTGCCAGT
GGCGATAAGTCGTGTCTTACCGGGTTGGACTCAAGACGATAGTTACCGGATAAGGCGCAGCGGTCGGGCT
GAACGGGGGGTTCGTGCACACAGCCCAGCTTGGAGCGAACGACCTACACCGAACTGAGATACCTACAGCG
TGAGCTATGAGAAAGCGCCACGCTTCCCGAAGGGAGAAAGGCGGACAGGTATCCGGTAAGCGGCAGGGTC
GGAACAGGAGAGCGCACGAGGGAGCTTCCAGGGGGAAACGCCTGGTATCTTTATAGTCCTGTCGGGTTTC
GCCACCTCTGACTTGAGCGTCGATTTTTGTGATGCTCGTCAGGGGGGCGGAGCCTATGGAAAAACGCCAG
CAACGCGGCCTTTTTACGGTTCCTGGCCTTTTGCTGGCCTTTTGCTCACATGTT
