>Addgene plasmid #132287 | pDONR221_SLC30A9 | depositor partial sequence | sequence record 253974 | Codon-optimized ORF of SLC30A9
ATGCTGCCAGGACTGGCAGCAGCAGCAGCACACCGCTGCTCCTGGAGCTCCCTGTGCAGACTGAGGCTGA
GGTGCAGGGCAGCAGCCTGTAACCCCTCTGACCGGCAGGAGTGGCAGAATCTGGTGACATTCGGCAGCTT
TTCCAACATGGTGCCTTGCTCCCACCCATACATCGGCACCCTGTCCCAGGTGAAGCTGTATTCTACAAAT
GTGCAGAAGGAGGGACAGGGATCCCAGACCCTGAGGGTGGAGAAGGTGCCATCTTTCGAGACCGCCGAGG
GCATCGGCACAGAGCTGAAGGCCCCCCTGAAGCAGGAGCCTCTGCAGGTGAGAGTGAAGGCCGTGCTGAA
GAAGAGGGAGTACGGCAGCAAGTATACCCAGAACAATTTCATCACAGGCGTGCGCGCCATCAACGAGTTT
TGTCTGAAGTCTAGCGACCTGGAGCAGCTGCGGAAGATCCGGAGAAGGTCTCCCCACGAGGACACCGAGA
GCTTCACAGTGTACCTGAGAAGCGATGTGGAGGCCAAGTCCCTGGAAGTGTGGGGATCTCCTGAGGCCCT
GGCAAGAGAGAAGAAGCTGAGGAAGGAGGCCGAGATCGAGTACAGAGAGAGGCTGTTCAGGAATCAGAAG
ATCCTGAGAGAGTATAGGGATTTTCTGGGCAACACCAAGCCACGCAGCCGGACAGCCTCCGTGTTCTTTA
AGGGCCCCGGCAAGGTGGTCATGGTGGCCATCTGCATCAACGGCCTGAATTGTTTCTTTAAGTTCCTGGC
CTGGATCTATACCGGCTCTGCCAGCATGTTTTCCGAGGCCATCCACTCCCTGTCTGACACATGCAATCAG
GGCCTGCTGGCCCTGGGCATCAGCAAGTCCGTGCAGACCCCCGATCCTAGCCACCCTTACGGCTTCTCCA
ACATGCGGTATATCTCCTCTCTGATCAGCGGCGTGGGCATCTTTATGATGGGAGCAGGACTGTCCTGGTA
CCACGGCGTGATGGGACTGCTGCACCCACAGCCCATCGAGTCTCTGCTGTGGGCCTATTGCATCCTGGCA
GGATCTCTGGTGAGCGAGGGAGCCACCCTGCTGGTGGCAGTGAACGAGCTGAGGCGGAATGCCAGAGCCA
AGGGCATGAGCTTCTACAAGTATGTGATGGAGTCTAGGGACCCTAGCACCAATGTGATCCTGCTGGAGGA
TACAGCAGCCGTGCTGGGCGTGATCATCGCAGCAACATGTATGGGCCTGACCAGCATCACAGGCAACCCA
CTGTACGACTCCCTGGGATCTCTGGGAGTGGGCACCCTGCTGGGAATGGTGTCTGCCTTTCTGATCTATA
CCAATACAGAGGCCCTGCTGGGCCGCAGCATCCAGCCTGAGCAGGTGCAGCGGCTGACAGAGCTGCTGGA
GAACGATCCAAGCGTGAGAGCCATCCACGACGTGAAGGCCACCGATCTGGGCCTGGGCAAGGTGAGGTTC
AAGGCCGAGGTGGACTTTGATGGCCGCGTGGTGACACGGTCCTACCTGGAGAAGCAGGACTTCGATCAGA
TGCTGCAGGAGATCCAGGAGGTGAAGACCCCCGAGGAGCTGGAGACCTTCATGCTGAAGCACGGCGAGAA
TATCATCGACACCCTGGGCGCCGAGGTGGATAGACTGGAGAAGGAGCTGAAGAAGCGCAACCCTGAGGTG
CGGCACGTGGATCTGGAGATCCTG
